Addgene plasmid #110601: pBTK599s
Purpose: BTK Type 8 Bacterial origin (R6K suicide plasmid) for homologous recombination
Depositing lab: Jeffrey Barrick. Depositing organization: University of Texas at Austin. Publication: Genetic Engineering of Bee Gut Microbiome Bacteria with a Toolkit for Modular Assembly of Broad-Host-Range Plasmids. Leonard SP, Perutka J, Powell JE, Geng P, Richhart DD, Byrom M, Kar S, Davies BW, Ellington AD, Moran NA, Barrick JE. ACS Synth Biol. 2018 May 18;7(5):1279-1290. doi: 10.1021/acssynbio.7b00399. Epub 2018 Apr 13. PubMed 29608282.
Backbone
  Vector backbone: R6K
  Vector type: Synthetic Biology
Growth in bacteria
  Bacterial resistance: Spectinomycin, 50 μg/mL
  Growth temperature: 37°C
  Growth strain: Pir1
  Copy number: High Copy
Gene/Insert
  Gene/Insert name: GFP dropout
  Species: Synthetic
  Cloning method: Gibson Cloning
Terms and licenses: Academic/Nonprofit Terms; Industry Terms
How to cite: pBTK599s was a gift from Jeffrey Barrick (Addgene plasmid # 110601 ; http://n2t.net/addgene:110601 ; RRID:Addgene_110601)
