[The description below was written by a language model from this plasmid's Addgene catalogue record and pLannotate feature annotations shown in this document.]
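Description:
pBTK599s is a 3,383-nt synthetic-biology part plasmid from the Bee Microbiome Toolkit (BTK), where it serves as a Type 8 "bacterial origin" backbone for modular assembly. Its replication depends on the R6K γ origin, which fires only when the R6K initiator protein pi is supplied. It is therefore maintained at high copy in a pir-expressing E. coli host (Pir1 in the record) and behaves as a non-replicating suicide vector in recipient bacteria that lack pi. Selection is by spectinomycin, conferred by the aadA aminoglycoside adenylyltransferase gene, which spans the numbering origin of the sequence record. An IncP origin of transfer (oriT), with an adjacent fragment of traJ, allows the plasmid to be mobilized by conjugation from a donor that provides the transfer functions in trans.

The recorded insert is a "GFP dropout" cassette: a superfolder GFP coding sequence followed by the rrnB T1 and T7Te transcription terminators. The annotation does not identify the promoter driving GFP. In toolkits of this kind, the dropout is a visual placeholder that is replaced by the assembled parts, so correct clones lose fluorescence; the record does not list the flanking restriction sites. The remaining annotations, namely short fragments of a gentamicin acetyltransferase gene, the class 1 integron Pc promoter and Tn5 tnpA, plus a pBluescript-type multiple cloning site, appear to be remnants of the source plasmids rather than functional units. According to the stated purpose, the backbone is used to build constructs for homologous recombination: because the plasmid cannot replicate in the target bacterium, spectinomycin-resistant recipients should arise through integration of the plasmid into the chromosome via cloned homology regions.
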