Features (pLannotate 1.2.2; 11 found; start..end, strand, type, name):
    269..325     -  CDS            GmR (fragment): gentamycin acetyltransferase; aacC1; confers resistance to gentamycin
    501..524     -  promoter       Pc promoter (fragment): intI1 (promoter lies within the coding sequence); class 1 integron promoter
    813..1526    +  CDS            superfolder GFP: GFP variant that folds robustly even when fused to poorly folded proteins (Pédelacq et al., 2006)
   1538..1609    +  terminator     rrnB T1 terminator: transcription terminator T1 from the E. coli rrnB gene
   1625..1652    +  terminator     T7Te terminator: phage T7 early transcription terminator
   1690..1735    -  CDS            traJ (fragment): oriT-recognizing protein; traJ
   1768..1877    -  oriT           oriT: incP origin of transfer
   2048..2436    +  rep_origin     R6K γ ori: γ replication origin from E. coli plasmid R6K; requires the R6K initiator protein pi for replication
   2448..2552    +  misc_feature   MCS: pBluescript multiple cloning site
   2577..2750    +  CDS            tnpA (fragment): TN5P_ECOLX - Also known as tnp. Experimental evidence at protein level: Swiss-Prot protein existence level 1. Mediates transposition of transposon Tn5 by a 'cut and paste' mechanism. First, the monomeric transposase binds the 19 bp inverted DNA repeats flanking the transposon. Then, dimerization of the DNA- bound transposase creates a synaptic DNA complex. After nicking of the first DNA strand, excision of the transposon proceeds through a series of intermediates. The transposase then mediates the insertion of the transposon at a new site by strand transfer. The activity of the wild- type tran
   2857..262     -  CDS            aadA (across the origin): S3AD_ECOLX - Experimental evidence at protein level: Swiss-Prot protein existence level 1. Mediates bacterial resistance to the antibiotics streptomycin and spectinomycin. From Escherichia coli.
>Addgene plasmid #110601 | pBTK599s | addgene full sequence | sequence record 254616 | Addgene NGS Result
CTTCTACAGCGCGGAGAATCTCGCTCTCTCCAGGGGAAGCCGAAGTTTCCAAAAGGTCGTTGATCAAAGC
TCGCCGCGTTGTTTCATCAAGCCTTACGGTCACCGTAACCAGCAAATCAATATCACTGTGTGGCTTCAGG
CCGCCATCCACTGCGGAGCCGTACAAATGTACGGCCAGCAACGTCGGTTCGAGATGGCGCTCGATGACGC
CAACTACCTCTGATAGTTGAGTCGATACTTCGGCGATCACCGCTTCCCTCATAATGTTTAACTTTGTTTT
AGGGCGACTGCCCTGCTGCGTAACATCGTTGCTGCTCCATAACATCAAACATCGACCCACGGCGTAACGC
GCTTGCTGCTTGGATGCCCGAGGCATAGACTGTACCCCAAAAAAACAGTCATAACAAGCCATGAAAACCG
CCACTGCGCCGTTACCACCGCTGCGTTCGGTCAAGGTTCTGGACCAGTTGCGTGAGCGCATACGCTACTT
GCATTACAGCTTACGAACCGAACAGGCTTATGTCCACTGGGTTCGTGCCTTCATCCGTTTCCACGGTGTG
CGTCACCCGGCAACCTTGGGTAGCAGCGAAGTCGTGGCATTTCTGTCCTGGCTGGCCGAAAAGTGCCACC
TGCCTGATGAGACGATGAAAGTGAAACGTGATTTCATGCGTCATTTTGAACATTTTGTAAATCTTATTTA
ATAATGTGTGCGGCAATTCACATTTAATTTATGAATGTTTTCTTAACATCGCGGCAACTCAAGAAACGGC
AGGTTCGGATCTTAGCTACTAGAGAAAGAGGAGAAATACTAGATGCGTAAAGGCGAAGAGCTGTTCACTG
GTGTCGTCCCTATTCTGGTGGAACTGGATGGTGATGTCAACGGTCATAAGTTTTCCGTGCGTGGCGAGGG
TGAAGGTGACGCAACTAATGGTAAACTGACGCTGAAGTTCATCTGTACTACTGGTAAACTGCCGGTTCCT
TGGCCGACTCTGGTAACGACGCTGACTTATGGTGTTCAGTGCTTTGCTCGTTATCCGGACCATATGAAGC
AGCATGACTTCTTCAAGTCCGCCATGCCGGAAGGCTATGTGCAGGAACGCACGATTTCCTTTAAGGATGA
CGGCACGTACAAAACGCGTGCGGAAGTGAAATTTGAAGGCGATACCCTGGTAAACCGCATTGAGCTGAAA
GGCATTGACTTTAAAGAGGACGGCAATATCCTGGGCCATAAGCTGGAATACAATTTTAACAGCCACAATG
TTTACATCACCGCCGATAAACAAAAAAATGGCATTAAAGCGAATTTTAAAATTCGCCACAACGTGGAGGA
TGGCAGCGTGCAGCTGGCTGATCACTACCAGCAAAACACTCCAATCGGTGATGGTCCTGTTCTGCTGCCA
GACAATCACTATCTGAGCACGCAAAGCGTTCTGTCTAAAGATCCGAACGAGAAACGCGATCATATGGTTC
TGCTGGAGTTCGTAACCGCAGCGGGCATCACGCATGGTATGGATGAACTGTACAAATGACCAGGCATCAA
ATAAAACGAAAGGCTCAGTCGAAAGACTGGGCCTTTCGTTTTATCTGTTGTTTGTCGGTGAACGCTCTCT
ACTAGAGTCACACTGGCTCACCTTCGGGTGGGCCTTTCTGCGTTTATAAGTCCGTCTCAAGCAAGGGGGA
TCAATTCCGTGATAGGTGGGCTGCCCTTCCTGGTTGGCTTGGTTTCATCAGCCATCCGCTTGCCCTCATC
TGTTACGCCGGCGGTAGCCGGCCAGCCTCGCAGAGCAGGATTCCCGTTGAGCACCGCCAGGTGCGAATAA
GGGACAGTGAAGAAGGAACACCCGCTCGCGGGTGGGCCTACTTCACCTATCCTGCCCGGCTGACGCCGTT
GGATACACCAAGGAAAGTCTACACGAACCCTTTGGCAAAATCCTGTATATCGTGCGAAAAAGGATGGATA
TACCGAAAAAATCGCTATAATGACCCCGAAGCAGGGTTATGCAGCGGAAAACGGAATTGATCCGGCCACG
ATGCGTCCGGCGTAGAGGATCTGAAGATCAGCAGTTCAACCTGTTGATAGTACGTACTAAGCTCTCATGT
TTCACGTACTAAGCTCTCATGTTTAACGTACTAAGCTCTCATGTTTAACGAACTAAACCCTCATGGCTAA
CGTACTAAGCTCTCATGGCTAACGTACTAAGCTCTCATGTTTCACGTACTAAGCTCTCATGTTTGAACAA
TAAAATTAATATAAATCAGCAACTTAAATAGCCTCTAAGGTTTTAAGTTTTATAAGAAAAAAAAGAATAT
ATAAGGCTTTTAAAGCTTTTAAGGTTTAACGGTTGTGGACAACAAGCCAGGGATGTAACGCACTGAGAAG
CCCTTAGAGCCTCTCAAAGCAATTTTGAGTGACACAGGAACACTTAACGGCTGACATGGGAATTCCCCTC
CACCGCGGTGGCGGCCGCTCTAGAACTAGTGGATCCCCCGGGCTGCAGGAATTCGATATCAAGCTTATCG
ATACCGTCGACCTCGAGGGGGGGCCCGGTACCGAGGACGCGTCGAATAATTCCGCTAGCTTCACGCTGCC
GCAAGCACTCAGGGCGCAAGGGCTGCTAAAGGAAGCGGAACACGTAGAAAGCCAGTCCGCAGAAACGGTG
CTGACCCCGGATGAATGTCAGCTACTGGGCTATCTGGACAAGGGAAAACGCAAGCGCAAAGAGAAAGCAG
GTAGCTTGCAGTGGGATTATCAAAAAGGATCTTCACCTAGATCCTTTTAAATTAAAAATGAAGTTTTAAA
TCAATCTAAAGTATATATGAGTAAACTTGGTCTGACAGTTACCGAGCGGCCGCTTATTTGCCGACTACCT
TGGTGATCTCGCCTTTCACGTAGTGGACAAATTCTTCCAACTGATCTGCGCGCGAGGCCAAGCGATCTTC
TTCTTGTCCAAGATAAGCCTGTCTAGCTTCAAGTATGACGGGCTGATACTGGGCCGGCAGGCGCTCCATT
GCCCAGTCGGCAGCGACATCCTTCGGCGCGATTTTGCCGGTTACTGCGCTGTACCAAATGCGGGACAACG
TAAGCACTACATTTCGCTCATCGCCAGCCCAGTCGGGCGGCGAGTTCCATAGCGTTAAGGTTTCATTTAG
CGCCTCAAATAGATCCTGTTCAGGAACCGGATCAAAGAGTTCCTCCGCCGCTGGACCTACCAAGGCAACG
CTATGTTCTCTTGCTTTTGTCAGCAAGATAGCCAGATCAATGTCGATCGTGGCTGGCTCGAAGATACCCG
CAAGAATGTCATTGCGCTGCCATTCTCCAAATTGCAGTTCGCGCTTAGCTGGATAACGCCACGGAATGAT
GTCGTCGTGCACAACAATGGTGA
